>Addgene plasmid #103464 | LSB-hsa-miR-34a-3p | depositor full sequence | sequence record 195977 | Full Sequence
AATTGAGGGGATAACGCAGGAAAGAACATGTGAGCAAAAGGCCAGCAAAAGGCCAGGAACCGTAAAAAGG
CCGCGTTGCTGGCGTTTTTCCATAGGCTCCGCCCCCCTGACGAGCATCACAAAAATCGACGCTCAAGTCA
GAGGTGGCGAAACCCGACAGGACTATAAAGATACCAGGCGTTTCCCCCTGGAAGCTCCCTCGTGCGCTCT
CCTGTTCCGACCCTGCCGCTTACCGGATACCTGTCCGCCTTTCTCCCTTCGGGAAGCGTGGCGCTTTCTC
ATAGCTCACGCTGTAGGTATCTCAGTTCGGTGTAGGTCGTTCGCTCCAAGCTGGGCTGTGTGCACGAACC
CCCCGTTCAGCCCGACCGCTGCGCCTTATCCGGTAACTATCGTCTTGAGTCCAACCCGGTAAGACACGAC
TTATCGCCACTGGCAGCAGCCACTGGTAACAGGATTAGCAGAGCGAGGTATGTAGGCGGTGCTACAGAGT
TCTTGAAGTGGTGGCCTAACTACGGCTACACTAGAAGAACAGTATTTGGTATCTGCGCTCTGCTGAAGCC
AGTTACCTTCGGAAAAAGAGTTGGTAGCTCTTGATCCGGCAAACAAACCACCGCTGGTAGCGGTGGTTTT
TTTGTTTGCAAGCAGCAGATTACGCGCAGAAAAAAAGGATCTCAAGAAGATCCTTTGATCTTTTCTACGG
GGTCTGACGCTCAGTGGAACGAAAACTCACGTTAAGGGATTTTGGTCATGAGATTATCAAAAAGGATCTT
CACCTAGATCCTTTTAAATTAAAAATGAAGTTTTAAATCAATCTAAAGTATATATGAGTAAACTTGGTCT
GACAGTTACCAATGCTTAATCAGTGAGGCACCTATCTCAGCGATCTGTCTATTTCGTTCATCCATAGTTG
CCTGACTCCCCGTCGTGTAGATAACTACGATACGGGAGGGCTTACCATCTGGCCCCAGTGCTGCAATGAT
ACCGCGAGAACCACGCTCACCGGCTCCAGATTTATCAGCAATAAACCAGCCAGCCGGAAGGGCCGAGCGC
AGAAGTGGTCCTGCAACTTTATCCGCCTCCATCCAGTCTATTAATTGTTGCCGGGAAGCTAGAGTAAGTA
GTTCGCCAGTTAATAGTTTGCGCAACGTTGTTGCCATTGCTACAGGCATCGTGGTGTCACGCTCGTCGTT
TGGTATGGCTTCATTCAGCTCCGGTTCCCAACGATCAAGGCGAGTTACATGATCCCCCATGTTGTGCAAA
AAAGCGGTTAGCTCCTTCGGTCCTCCGATCGTTGTCAGAAGTAAGTTGGCCGCAGTGTTATCACTCATGG
TTATGGCAGCACTGCATAATTCTCTTACTGTCATGCCATCCGTAAGATGCTTTTCTGTGACTGGTGAGTA
CTCAACCAAGTCATTCTGAGAATAGTGTATGCGGCGACCGAGTTGCTCTTGCCCGGCGTCAATACGGGAT
AATACCGCGCCACATAGCAGAACTTTAAAAGTGCTCATCATTGGAAAACGTTCTTCGGGGCGAAAACTCT
CAAGGATCTTACCGCTGTTGAGATCCAGTTCGATGTAACCCACTCGTGCACCCAACTGATCTTCAGCATC
TTTTACTTTCACCAGCGTTTCTGGGTGAGCAAAAACAGGAAGGCAAAATGCCGCAAAAAAGGGAATAAGG
GCGACACGGAAATGTTGAATACTCATACTCTTCCTTTTTCAATATTATTGAAGCATTTATCAGGGTTATT
GTCTCATGAGCGGATACATATTTGAATGTAGCTCCGAATTTCTCGAGGGCTTGTCGACGACGGCGGTCTC
CGTCGTCAGGATCATGAATTCGACCCGCCTGCCACCATGACCGAGTACAAGCCCACGGTGCGCCTCGCCA
CCCGCGACGACGTCCCCCGGGCCGTACGCACCCTCGCCGCCGCGTTCGCCGACTACCCCGCCACGCGCCA
CACCGTCGACCCGGACCGCCACATCGAGCGGGTCACCGAGCTGCAAGAACTCTTCCTCACGCGCGTCGGG
CTCGACATCGGCAAGGTGTGGGTCGCGGACGACGGCGCCGCGGTGGCGGTCTGGACCACGCCGGAGAGCG
TCGAAGCGGGGGCGGTGTTCGCCGAGATCGGCCCGCGCATGGCCGAGTTGAGCGGTTCCCGGCTGGCCGC
GCAGCAACAGATGGAAGGCCTCCTGGCGCCGCACCGGCCCAAGGAGCCCGCGTGGTTCCTGGCCACCGTC
GGCGTCTCGCCCGACCACCAGGGCAAGGGTCTGGGCAGCGCCGTCGTGCTCCCCGGAGTGGAGGCGGCCG
AGCGCGCCGGGGTGCCCGCCTTCCTGGAGACATCCGCGCCCCGCAACCTCCCCTTCTACGAGCGGCTCGG
CTTCACCGTCACCGCCGACGTCGAGGTGCCCGAAGGACCGCGCACCTGGTGCATGACCCGCAAGCCCGGT
GCCTGATACGCGTGAATTCACTCCTCAGGTGCAGGCTGCCTATCAGAAGGTGGTGGCTGGTGTGGCCAAT
GCCCTGGCTCACAAATACCACTGAGATCTTTTTCCCTCTGCCAAAAATTATGGGGACATCATGAAGCCCC
TTGAGCATCTGACTTCTGGCTAATAAAGGAAATTTATTTTCATTGCAATAGTGTGTTGGAATTTTTTGTG
TCTCTCACTCGGAAGGACATATGGGAGGGCAAATCATTTAAAACATCAGAATGAGTATTTGGTTTAGAGT
TTGGCAACATATGCCCATATGCTGGCTGCCATGAACAAAGGTTGGCTATAAAGAGGTCATCAGTATATGA
AACAGCCCCCTGCTGTCCATTCCTTATTCCATAGAAAAGCCTTGACTTGAGGTTAGATTTTTTTTATATT
TTGTTTTGTGTTATTTTTTTCTTTAACATCCCTAAAATTTTCCTTACATGTTTTACTAGCCAGATTTTTC
CTCCTCTCCTGACTACTCCCAGTCATAGCTGTCCCTCTTCTCTTATGGAGATCCCTCGACCTGCAGCCCA
AGCTTGAATTCTCTAGAATTACCCTGTTATCCCTATGCTTGGTTTACCGAGCTCTTATTGGTTTTCAAAC
TTCATTGACTGTGCCCAACGCGCCTGGGAGCTCACGGGGACAGCCCCCCCCCAAAGCCCCCAGGGATGTA
ATTACGTCCCTCCCCCGCTAGGGGGCAGCAGCGAGCCGCCCGGGGCTCCGCTCCGGTCCGGCGCTCCCCC
CGCATCCCCGAGCCGGCAGCGTGCGGGGACAGCCCGGGCACGGGGAAGGTGGCACGGGATCGCTTTCCTC
TGAACGCTTCTCGCTGCTCTTTGAGCCTGCAGACACCTGGGGGGATACGGGGAAAAAGCTAGGCTGAAAG
ACCGGTTCTTAGAATGACACGCGCCTGGGAGCTCACGGGGACAGCCCCCCCCCAAAGCCCCCAGGGATGT
AATTACGTCCCTCCCCCGCTAGGGGGCAGCAGCGAGCCGCCCGGGGCTCCGCTCCGGTCCGGCGCTCCCC
CCGCATCCCCGAGCCGGCAGCGTGCGGGGACAGCCCGGGCACGGGGAAGGTGGCACGGGATCGCTTTCCT
CTGAACGCTTCTCGCTGCTCTTTGAGCCTGCAGACACCTGGGGGGATACGGGGAAAAAGCTAACTTCTGA
GACGACAACTTTGTATAGAAAAGTTGGCTCCGAATTCGCCCTTGACAGCAGAGATCCAGTTTGGTTAATT
AATTGGCTCCGGTGCCCGTCAGTGGGCAGAGCGCACATCGCCCACAGTCCCCGAGAAGTTGTGGGGAGGG
GTCGGCAATTGAACCGGTGCCTAGAGAAGGTGGCGCGGGGTAAACTGGGAAAGTGATGTCGTGTACTGGC
TCCGCCTTTTTCCCGAGGGTGGGGGAGAACCGTATATAAGTGCAGTAGTCGCCGTGAACGTTCTTTTTCG
CAACGGGTTTGCCGCCAGAACACAGGTAAGTGCCGTGTGTGGTTCCCGCGGGCCTGGCCTCTTTACGGGT
TATGGCCCTTGCGTGCCTTGAATTACTTCCACCTGGCTGCAGTACGTGATTCTTGATCCCGAGCTTCGGG
TTGGAAGTGGGTGGGAGAGTTCGAGGCCTTGCGCTTAAGGAGCCCCTTCGCCTCGTGCTTGAGTTGAGGC
CTGGCCTGGGCGCTGGGGCCGCCGCGTGCGAATCTGGTGGCACCTTCGCGCCTGTCTCGCTGCTTTCGAT
AAGTCTCTAGCCATTTAAAATTTTTGATGACCTGCTGCGACGCTTTTTTTCTGGCAAGATAGTCTTGTAA
ATGCGGGCCAAGATCTGCACACTGGTATTTCGGTTTTTGGGGCCGCGGGCGGCGACGGGGCCCGTGCGTC
CCAGCGCACATGTTCGGCGAGGCGGGGCCTGCGAGCGCGGCCACCGAGAATCGGACGGGGGTAGTCTCAA
GCTGGCCGGCCTGCTCTGGTGCCTGGCCTCGCGCCGCCGTGTATCGCCCCGCCCTGGGCGGCAAGGCTGG
CCCGGTCGGCACCAGTTGCGTGAGCGGAAAGATGGCCGCTTCCCGGCCCTGCTGCAGGGAGCTCAAAATG
GAGGACGCGGCGCTCGGGAGAGCGGGCGGGTGAGTCACCCACACAAAGGAAAAGGGCCTTTCCGTCCTCA
GCCGTCGCTTCATGTGACTCCACGGAGTACCGGGCGCCGTCCAGGCACCTCGATTAGTTCTCGAGCTTTT
GGAGTACGTCGTCTTTAGGTTGGGGGGAGGGGTTTTATGCGATGGAGTTTCCCCACACTGAGTGGGTGGA
GACTGAAGTTAGGCCAGCTTGGCACTTGATGTAATTCTCCTTGGAATTTGCCCTTTTTGAGTTTGGATCT
TGGTTCATTCTCAAGCCTCAGACAGTGGTTCAAAGTTTTTTTCTTCCATTTCAGGTGTCGTGAGAAGGGC
GAATTCGACCCAAGTTTGTACAAAAAAGCAGGCTGGATCCAGGTGCCACCATGGTGAGCGAGCTGATTAA
GGAGAACATGCACATGAAGCTGTACATGGAGGGCACCGTGAACAACCACCACTTCAAGTGCACATCCGAG
GGCGAAGGCAAGCCCTACGAGGGCACCCAGACCATGAGAATCAAGGCGGTCGAGGGCGGCCCTCTCCCCT
TCGCCTTCGACATCCTGGCTACCAGCTTCATGTACGGCAGCAAAACCTTCATCAACCACACCCAGGGCAT
CCCCGACTTCTTTAAGCAGTCCTTCCCCGAGGGCTTCACATGGGAGAGAGTCACCACATACGAAGATGGG
GGCGTGCTGACCGCTACCCAGGACACCAGCCTCCAGGACGGCTGCCTCATCTACAACGTCAAGATCAGAG
GGGTGAACTTCCCATCCAACGGCCCTGTGATGCAGAAGAAAACACTCGGCTGGGAGGCCTCCACCGAGAC
ACTGTACCCCGCTGACGGCGGCCTGGAAGGCAGAGCCGACATGGCCCTGAAGCTCGTGGGCGGGGGCCAC
CTGATCTGCAACCTTAAGACCACATACAGATCCAAGAAACCCGCTAAGAACCTCAAGATGCCCGGCGTCT
ACTATGTGGACAGGAGACTGGAAAGAATCAAGGAGGCCGACAAAGAGACATACGTCGAGCAGCACGAGGT
GGCTGTGGCCAGATACTGCGACCTCCCTAGCAAACTGGGGCACAAACTTAATTGAGAATTCTACCACCCA
GCTTTCTTGTACAAAGTGGTACGTCTCAAGACCAGAGGTCTCTGCTTAGATCTTAAGGGCAGTATACTTG
CTGATTGAGGGCAGTATACTTGCTGATTGAGGGCAGTATACTTGCTGATTGAGGGCAGTATACTTGCTGA
TTGCAACCAGAAGAGACCTGTGCTTCACTCCTCAGGTGCAGGCTGCCTATCAGAAGGTGGTGGCTGGTGT
GGCCAATGCCCTGGCTCACAAATACCACTGAGATCTTTTTCCCTCTGCCAAAAATTATGGGGACATCATG
AAGCCCCTTGAGCATCTGACTTCTGGCTAATAAAGGAAATTTATTTTCATTGCAATAGTGTGTTGGAATT
TTTTGTGTCTCTCACTCGGAAGGACATATGGGAGGGCAAATCATTTAAAACATCAGAATGAGTATTTGGT
TTAGAGTTTGGCAACATATGCCCATATGCTGGCTGCCATGAACAAAGGTTGGCTATAAAGAGGTCATCAG
TATATGAAACAGCCCCCTGCTGTCCATTCCTTATTCCATAGAAAAGCCTTGACTTGAGGTTAGATTTTTT
TTATATTTTGTTTTGTGTTATTTTTTTCTTTAACATCCCTAAAATTTTCCTTACATGTTTTACTAGCCAG
ATTTTTCCTCCTCTCCTGACTACTCCCAGTCATAGCTGTCCCTCTTCTCTTATGGAGATCCCGAGCGGTG
CGTTTTTATGCTTGTAGTATTGTATAATGTTTTTAAGATCCAAGCTTCTGACCTCTTCTCTTCCTCCCAC
AGGGCCTCGAGACAATTGCATCGATGGTACCAGTGAAAGTCTGCAATGAATTCGAGTTGGCGCGCCTGTC
ATTCTAAATCTCTCTTTCAGCCTAAAGCTTTTTCCCCGTATCCCCCCAGGTGTCTGCAGGCTCAAAGAGC
AGCGAGAAGCGTTCAGAGGAAAGCGATCCCGTGCCACCTTCCCCGTGCCCGGGCTGTCCCCGCACGCTGC
CGGCTCGGGGATGCGGGGGGAGCGCCGGACCGGAGCGGAGCCCCGGGCGGCTCGCTGCTGCCCCCTAGCG
GGGGAGGGACGTAATTACATCCCTGGGGGCTTTGGGAGGGGGCTGTCCCCGTGAGCTCCCAGGCGCGCCT
GTCATTCTAAATCTCTCTTTCAGCCTAAAGCTTTTTCCCCGTATCCCCCCAGGTGTCTGCAGGCTCAAAG
AGCAGCGAGAAGCGTTCAGAGGAAAGCGATCCCGTGCCACCTTCCCCGTGCCCGGGCTGTCCCCGCACGC
TGCCGGCTCGGGGATGCGGGGGGAGCGCCGGACCGGAGCGGAGCCCCGGGCGGCTCGCTGCTGCCCCCTA
GCGGGGGAGGGACGTAATTACATCCCTGGGGGCTTTGGGGGGGGGCTGTCCCCGTGAGCTCCCAGGCGCG
CCAACTCGGTACCGTATCGATGTCGACGTTAACGCTAGTGATATCAACTTTGTATAGAAAAGTTGGCTCC
GAATTCGCCCTTGACAGCAGAGATCCAGTTTGGTTAATTAATTGGCTCCGGTGCCCGTCAGTGGGCAGAG
CGCACATCGCCCACAGTCCCCGAGAAGTTGTGGGGAGGGGTCGGCAATTGAACCGGTGCCTAGAGAAGGT
GGCGCGGGGTAAACTGGGAAAGTGATGTCGTGTACTGGCTCCGCCTTTTTCCCGAGGGTGGGGGAGAACC
GTATATAAGTGCAGTAGTCGCCGTGAACGTTCTTTTTCGCAACGGGTTTGCCGCCAGAACACAGGTAAGT
GCCGTGTGTGGTTCCCGCGGGCCTGGCCTCTTTACGGGTTATGGCCCTTGCGTGCCTTGAATTACTTCCA
CCTGGCTGCAGTACGTGATTCTTGATCCCGAGCTTCGGGTTGGAAGTGGGTGGGAGAGTTCGAGGCCTTG
CGCTTAAGGAGCCCCTTCGCCTCGTGCTTGAGTTGAGGCCTGGCCTGGGCGCTGGGGCCGCCGCGTGCGA
ATCTGGTGGCACCTTCGCGCCTGTCTCGCTGCTTTCGATAAGTCTCTAGCCATTTAAAATTTTTGATGAC
CTGCTGCGACGCTTTTTTTCTGGCAAGATAGTCTTGTAAATGCGGGCCAAGATCTGCACACTGGTATTTC
GGTTTTTGGGGCCGCGGGCGGCGACGGGGCCCGTGCGTCCCAGCGCACATGTTCGGCGAGGCGGGGCCTG
CGAGCGCGGCCACCGAGAATCGGACGGGGGTAGTCTCAAGCTGGCCGGCCTGCTCTGGTGCCTGGCCTCG
CGCCGCCGTGTATCGCCCCGCCCTGGGCGGCAAGGCTGGCCCGGTCGGCACCAGTTGCGTGAGCGGAAAG
ATGGCCGCTTCCCGGCCCTGCTGCAGGGAGCTCAAAATGGAGGACGCGGCGCTCGGGAGAGCGGGCGGGT
GAGTCACCCACACAAAGGAAAAGGGCCTTTCCGTCCTCAGCCGTCGCTTCATGTGACTCCACGGAGTACC
GGGCGCCGTCCAGGCACCTCGATTAGTTCTCGAGCTTTTGGAGTACGTCGTCTTTAGGTTGGGGGGAGGG
GTTTTATGCGATGGAGTTTCCCCACACTGAGTGGGTGGAGACTGAAGTTAGGCCAGCTTGGCACTTGATG
TAATTCTCCTTGGAATTTGCCCTTTTTGAGTTTGGATCTTGGTTCATTCTCAAGCCTCAGACAGTGGTTC
AAAGTTTTTTTCTTCCATTTCAGGTGTCGTGAGAAGGGCGAATTCGACCCAAGTTTGTACAAAAAAGCAG
GCTCGCCACCATGGTGAGCAAGGGCGAGGAGCTGTTCACCGGGGTGGTGCCCATCCTGGTCGAGCTGGAC
GGCGACGTAAACGGCCACAAGTTCAGCGTGAGGGGCGAGGGCGAGGGCGATGCCACCAACGGCAAGCTGA
CCCTGAAGTTCATCTGCACCACCGGCAAGCTGCCCGTGCCCTGGCCCACCCTCGTGACCACCCTGAGCCA
CGGCGTGCAGTGCTTCGCCCGCTACCCCGACCACATGAAGCAGCACGACTTCTTCAAGTCCGCCATGCCC
GAAGGCTACGTCCAGGAGCGCACCATCTTCTTCAAGGACGACGGCACCTACAAGACCCGCGCCGAGGTGA
AGTTCGAGGGCGACACCCTAGTGAACCGCATCGAGCTGAAGGGCGTCGACTTCAAGGAGGACGGCAACAT
CCTGGGGCACAAGCTGGAGTACAACTTCAACAGCCACAACATCTATATCATGGCCGTCAAGCAGAAGAAC
GGCATCAAGGTGAACTTCAAGATCCGCCACAACGTGGAGGACGGCAGCGTGCAGCTCGCCGACCACTACC
AGCAGAACACCCCCATCGGCGACGGCCCCGTGCTGCTGCCCGACAGCCACTACCTGAGCACCCAGTCCGT
GCTGAGCAAAGACCCCAACGAGAAGCGCGATCACATGGTCCTGCTGGAGTTCCGCACCGCCGCCGGGATC
ACTCTCGGCATGGACGAGCTGTACAAGTAATACCACCCAGCTTTCTTGTACAAAGTGGTACGCGTGAATT
CACTCCTCAGGTGCAGGCTGCCTATCAGAAGGTGGTGGCTGGTGTGGCCAATGCCCTGGCTCACAAATAC
CACTGAGATCTTTTTCCCTCTGCCAAAAATTATGGGGACATCATGAAGCCCCTTGAGCATCTGACTTCTG
GCTAATAAAGGAAATTTATTTTCATTGCAATAGTGTGTTGGAATTTTTTGTGTCTCTCACTCGGAAGGAC
ATATGGGAGGGCAAATCATTTAAAACATCAGAATGAGTATTTGGTTTAGAGTTTGGCAACATATGCCCAT
ATGCTGGCTGCCATGAACAAAGGTTGGCTATAAAGAGGTCATCAGTATATGAAACAGCCCCCTGCTGTCC
ATTCCTTATTCCATAGAAAAGCCTTGACTTGAGGTTAGATTTTTTTTATATTTTGTTTTGTGTTATTTTT
TTCTTTAACATCCCTAAAATTTTCCTTACATGTTTTACTAGCCAGATTTTTCCTCCTCTCCTGACTACTC
CCAGTCATAGCTGTCCCTCTTCTCTTATGGAGATCCCTCGACCTGCAGCCCAAGCTTGGCGTAATCATGG
TCATAGCTGTTTCCTGTGTGAAATTGTTATCCGCTCACAATTCCACACAACATACGAGCCGGAAGCATAA
AGTGTAAAGCCTGGGGTGCCTAATGAGTGAGCTAACTCACATTAATTGCGTTGCGCTCACTGCCCGCTTT
CCAGTCGGGAAACCTGTCGTGCCAGCGGATCGACAGTACTAAGCTTGGTCTAATACCCAATCTCTCGTCT
TATCCAGATGTTTTATACGCCTCTGGCCCGTGTCTCAAAATCTCTGATGTTACATTGCACAAGATAAAAT
AATATCATCATGAACAATAAAACTGTCTGCTTACATAAACAGTAATACAAGGGGTGTTATGAGCCATATT
CAACGGGAAACGTCGAGGCCGCGATTAAATTCCAACATGGATGCTGATTTATATGGGTATAAATGGGCTC
GCGATAATGTCGGGCAATCAGGTGCGACAATCTATCGCTTGTATGGGAAGCCCGATGCGCCAGAGTTGTT
TCTGAAACATGGCAAAGGTAGCGTTGCCAATGATGTTACAGATGAGATGGTCAGACTAAACTGGCTGACG
GAATTTATGCCTCTTCCGACCATCAAGCATTTTATCCGTACTCCTGATGATGCATGGTTACTCACCACTG
CGATCCCCGGAAAAACAGCATTCCAGGTATTAGAAGAATATCCTGATTCAGGTGAAAATATTGTTGATGC
GCTGGCAGTGTTCCTGCGCCGGTTGCATTCGATTCCTGTTTGTAATTGTCCTTTTAACAGCGATCGCGTA
TTTCGTCTCGCTCAGGCGCAATCACGAATGAATAACGGTTTGGTTGATGCGAGTGATTTTGATGACGAGC
GTAATGGCTGGCCTGTTGAACAAGTCTGGAAAGAAATGCATAAACTTTTGCCATTCTCACCGGATTCAGT
CGTCACTCATGGTGATTTCTCACTTGATAACCTTATTTTTGACGAGGGGAAATTAATAGGTTGTATTGAT
GTTGGACGAGTCGGAATCGCAGACCGATACCAGGATCTTGCCATCCTATGGAACTGCCTCGGTGAGTTTT
CTCCTTCATTACAGAAACGGCTTTTTCAAAAATATGGTATTGATAATCCTGATATGAATAAATTGCAGTT
TCATTTGATGCTCGATGAGTTTTTCTAATCAGAATTGGTTAATTGGTTGTAACACTGGCAGAGCATTACG
CTGACTTGACGGGACGGCGCAAGCTCATGACCAAAATCCCTTAACGTGAGTTACGCGTCGTTCCACTGAG
CGTCAGAGGTATCACTAGTATTACAGAGGTAAGTTATAACAGTCGCCTAACCC
Features (pLannotate 1.2.2; 28 found; start..end, strand, type, name):
     87..675     -  rep_origin     ori: high-copy-number ColE1/pMB1/pBR322/pUC origin of replication
    846..1706    -  CDS            AmpR: β-lactamase; bla; confers resistance to ampicillin, carbenicillin, and related antibiotics
   1707..1778    -  promoter       AmpR promoter: bla
   1857..2456    +  CDS            PuroR: puromycin N-acetyltransferase; pac from Streptomyces alboniger; confers resistance to puromycin
   2461..2541    +  CDS            HBB (fragment): HBB_PONPY - Experimental evidence at transcript level: Swiss-Prot protein existence level 2. Involved in oxygen transport from the lung to the various peripheral tissues. From Pongo pygmaeus (Bornean orangutan).
   2612..2667    +  polyA_signal   β-globin poly(A) signal: rabbit β-globin polyadenylation signal (Gil and Proudfoot, 1987)
   3646..3666    +  protein_bind   attB4: mutant version of attB; core recombination site for the Gateway® BP reaction BP Clonase™
   3734..3945    +  promoter       EF-1α core promoter: core promoter for human elongation factor EF-1α
   3946..4884    +  intron         EF-1α intron A: intron upstream of the start codon of human EF-1α
   4911..4931    +  protein_bind   attB1: mutant version of attB; core recombination site for the Gateway® BP reaction BP Clonase™
   4951..5646    +  CDS            mKate2: mKate2 is a basic (constitutively fluorescent) red fluorescent protein published in 2009, derived from Entacmaea quadricolor. It is reported to be a rapidly-maturing monomer with moderate acid sensitivity.
   5666..5690    -  protein_bind   attB2: mutant version of attB; recombination site for the Gateway® BP reaction BP Clonase™
   5834..5908    +  CDS            HBB (fragment): HBB_PONPY - Experimental evidence at transcript level: Swiss-Prot protein existence level 2. Involved in oxygen transport from the lung to the various peripheral tissues. From Pongo pygmaeus (Bornean orangutan).
   5979..6034    +  polyA_signal   β-globin poly(A) signal: rabbit β-globin polyadenylation signal (Gil and Proudfoot, 1987)
   6418..6443    +  misc_feature   SA: splice acceptor site
   7115..7135    +  protein_bind   attB4: mutant version of attB; core recombination site for the Gateway® BP reaction BP Clonase™
   7203..7414    +  promoter       EF-1α core promoter: core promoter for human elongation factor EF-1α
   7415..8353    +  intron         EF-1α intron A: intron upstream of the start codon of human EF-1α
   8380..8400    +  protein_bind   attB1: mutant version of attB; core recombination site for the Gateway® BP reaction BP Clonase™
   8411..9127    +  CDS            EBFP2: EBFP2 is a basic (constitutively fluorescent) blue fluorescent protein published in 2007, derived from Aequorea victoria. It is reported to be a rapidly-maturing monomer with moderate acid sensitivity.
   9135..9159    -  protein_bind   attB2: mutant version of attB; recombination site for the Gateway® BP reaction BP Clonase™
   9163..9243    +  CDS            HBB (fragment): HBB_PONPY - Experimental evidence at transcript level: Swiss-Prot protein existence level 2. Involved in oxygen transport from the lung to the various peripheral tissues. From Pongo pygmaeus (Bornean orangutan).
   9314..9369    +  polyA_signal   β-globin poly(A) signal: rabbit β-globin polyadenylation signal (Gil and Proudfoot, 1987)
   9752..9774    -  protein_bind   lac operator (fragment): The lac repressor binds to the lac operator to inhibit transcription in E. coli. This inhibition can be relieved by adding lactose or isopropyl-β-D-thiogalactopyranoside (IPTG). lac repressor encoded by lacI
   9778..9808    -  promoter       lac promoter: promoter for the E. coli lac operon
   9823..9844    -  protein_bind   CAP binding site: CAP binding activates transcription in the presence of cAMP. E. coli catabolite activator protein
   9857..9896    -  CDS            lacI (fragment): lac repressor; lacI; The lac repressor binds to the lac operator to inhibit transcription in E. coli. This inhibition can be relieved by adding lactose or isopropyl-β-D-thiogalactopyranoside (IPTG).
  10069..10878   +  CDS            KanR: aminoglycoside phosphotransferase; aph(3')-Ia; confers resistance to kanamycin in bacteria or G418 (Geneticin®) in eukaryotes
