[The description below was written by a language model from this plasmid's Addgene catalogue record and pLannotate feature annotations shown in this document.]
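Description:
LSB-hsa-miR-34a-3p is a mammalian expression and synthetic biology plasmid built on the Low Sensor Backbone (LSB), designed as a two-colour fluorescent sensor of microRNA activity. The annotated depositor sequence is about 11 kb. It is propagated in E. coli from a high-copy ColE1/pUC-type origin and carries both β-lactamase (AmpR) and an aph(3')-Ia kanamycin resistance gene, matching the dual ampicillin/kanamycin selection listed in the record.

The payload consists of two parallel transcription units, each driven by the human EF-1α core promoter with its intron A and terminated by a rabbit β-globin poly(A) signal. Both are flanked by Gateway attB4/attB1/attB2 scars that reflect modular assembly. One unit encodes the red fluorescent protein mKate2, with the hsa-miR-34a-3p target placed in its 3' UTR. The target itself is not annotated as a separate feature, but there is unannotated space between the mKate2 coding region and the poly(A) signal. The other unit encodes the blue protein EBFP2 and lacks the target, so it acts as an internal reference for plasmid delivery and expression. When miR-34a-3p is active in transfected cells, mKate2 is repressed relative to EBFP2, and the red-to-blue ratio reports miRNA activity.

A puromycin N-acetyltransferase gene with its own β-globin poly(A) allows puromycin selection in mammalian cells, although no promoter for it is annotated. The depositor notes that the repeated poly(A) elements make the plasmid inherently unstable. The physical plasmid also differs slightly from the depositor sequence, with short insertions flanking the puromycin coding region that do not impair selection. The Entrez link in the record points to MIR345, which does not match the named miR-34a-3p target.
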