Addgene plasmid #103464: LSB-hsa-miR-34a-3p
Purpose: Used to sense miRNA activity using fluorescence based tools. hsa-miR-34a-3p target in 3' UTR of of mKate. miRNA activity can be measured by the repression of mKate2 relative to EBFP2 fluorescent proteins . Plasmid is inherently unstable; please see Depositor Comments
Depositing lab: Ron Weiss. Depositing organization: Massachusetts Institute of Technology. Publication: A mixed antagonistic/synergistic miRNA repression model enables accurate predictions of multi-input miRNA sensor activity. Gam JJ, Babb J, Weiss R. Nat Commun. 2018 Jun 22;9(1):2430. doi: 10.1038/s41467-018-04575-0. PubMed 29934631.
Backbone
  Vector backbone: Low Sensor Backbone (LSB)
  Vector type: Mammalian Expression, Synthetic Biology
Growth in bacteria
  Bacterial resistance: Ampicillin and Kanamycin, 100 & 50 μg/mL
  Growth temperature: 30°C
  Growth strain: NEB Stable
  Copy number: High Copy
Gene/Insert
  Gene/Insert name: hsa-miR-34a-3p target
  Species: H. sapiens (human)
  Entrez Gene: MIR345 (a.k.a. MIRN345, hsa-mir-345, mir-345)
  Promoter: EF-1a
  Cloning method: Gibson Cloning
Terms and licenses: Academic/Nonprofit Terms; Industry Terms: Not Available to Industry
Depositor comments: Please note that this plasmid is inherently unstable due to a repeating poly A element. We recommend performing a diagnostic digest on multiple colonies upon receipt. The depositors would like to note the presence of several discrepancies between the depositor sequence and physical plasmid sequence. In particular, the sequences upstream and downstream of the puromycin coding region have 10 bp insertions which do not affect the ability to perform puromycin selection. The sequences for those regions within the physical plasmids are as follows: Upstream of Puro: GAATTCGACCGCCTGTCTCAAGGTGCCACC; Downstream of Puro: GCTTTGAGACTACGCGTGAATTCACTCCTC.
How to cite: LSB-hsa-miR-34a-3p was a gift from Ron Weiss (Addgene plasmid # 103464 ; http://n2t.net/addgene:103464 ; RRID:Addgene_103464)
