>Addgene plasmid #103464 | LSB-hsa-miR-34a-3p | depositor partial sequence | sequence record 195978 | hsa-miR-34a-3p target
AGGGCAGTATACTTGCTGATTG
