>Addgene plasmid #103464 | LSB-hsa-miR-34a-3p | addgene partial sequence | sequence record 240234 | mKate2-F 5'-ACCCGCTAAGAACCTCAAGA-3'
TCAAGGAGGCCGACAAAGAGACATACGTCGAGCAGCACGAGGTGGCTGTGGCCAGATACTGCGACCTCCC
TAGCAAACTGGGGCACAAACTTAATTGAGAATTCTACCACCCAGCTTTCTTGTACAAAGTGGTACGTCTC
AAGACCAGAGGTCTCTGCTTAGATCTTAAGGGCAGTATACTTGCTGATTGAGGGCAGTATACTTGCTGAT
TGAGGGCAGTATACTTGCTGATTGAGGGCAGTATACTTGCTGATTGCAACCAGAAGAGACCTGTGCTTCA
CTCCTCAGGTGCAGGCTGCCTATCAGAAGGTGGTGGCTGGTGTGGCCAATGCCCTGGCTCACAAATACCA
CTGAGATCTTTTTCCCTCTGCCAAAAATTATGGGGACATCATGAAGCCCCTTGAGCATCTGACTTCTGGC
TAATAAAGGAAATTTATTTTCATTGCAATAGTGTGTTGGAATTTTTTGTGTCTCTCACTCGGAA
